>Addgene plasmid #88377 | pDONR223-ZNF751 | depositor partial sequence | sequence record 171981 | insert
ATGGAAAGGGAAGGTATCTGGCATTCTACTCTAGGGGAAACCTGGGAACCTAATAATTGGTTAGAGGGAC
AACAGGATAGTCATCTGAGCCAAGTGGGAGTTACCCATAAGGAAACCTTCACTGAGATGAGAGTATGTGG
AGGTAATGAATTTGAAAGATGTTCCAGTCAGGATTCAATCCTTGATACACAGCAAAGCATTCCTATGGTA
AAAAGGCCCCATAACTGTAATTCACATGGAGAAGATGCCACACAAAATTCTGAGTTAATTAAAACTCAAA
GAATGTTTGTAGGAAAGAAGATCTATGAATGTAATCAGTGCAGCAAAACCTTCAGTCAGAGCTCATCCCT
TCTTAAGCACCAGAGGATTCATACTGGGGAGAAACCCTATAAGTGTAATGTATGTGGGAAACACTTCATT
GAACGATCCTCCCTTACTGTACATCAAAGAATTCATACTGGAGAGAAACCCTATAAATGTAATGAATGTG
GGAAAGCCTTTAGTCAGAGCATGAATCTTACTGTCCATCAACGAACTCACACCGGAGAGAAACCCTATCA
GTGTAAAGAGTGTGGCAAAGCCTTCCATAAGAATTCATCTCTTATTCAGCATGAAAGGATTCATACTGGA
GAGAAACCCTACAAATGTAATGAATGTGGTAAAGCTTTTACCCAAAGCATGAATTTGACAGTTCATCAGA
GAACTCATACAGGAGAAAAACCCTATGAATGTAATGAATGTGGAAAAGCCTTCAGTCAAAGCATGCATCT
TATTGTACATCAGAGAAGCCATACTGGAGAAAAACCCTATGAGTGTAGTCAGTGTGGAAAAGCCTTTAGT
AAGAGCTCAACTCTTACCCTACATCAGCGAAATCACACTGGAGAAAAACCTTACAAATGTAACAAATGCG
GGAAATCCTTTAGCCAAAGTACATATCTTATAGAACATCAGAGACTTCATTCTGGAGTAAAACCTTTTGA
ATGTAACGAGTGTGGAAAAGCTTTCAGTAAGAATTCATCTCTAACTCAACATCGGAGAATTCACACTGGA
GAGAAACCTTATGAGTGTATGGTGTGTGGAAAACATTTCACTGGACGATCATCCCTTACCGTGCATCAGG
TCATTCACACTGGAGAGAAACCTTATGAGTGCAATGAATGTGGAAAGGCATTCAGCCAGAGTGCTTACCT
TATTGAACATCAAAGAATTCATACTGGTGAGAAACCCTATGAATGTGATCAGTGTGGAAAAGCCTTCATT
AAGAATTCATCCCTTACAGTGCATCAGAGAACTCATACAGGAGAGAAACCCTATCAGTGTAATGAATGCG
GAAAAGCCTTCAGCCGGAGTACAAACCTTACACGACATCAAAGAACTCATACGTGA
