[The description below was written by a language model from this plasmid's Addgene catalogue record.]
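Description:
pDONR223-ZNF751 is a Gateway donor-type (entry) clone built on the Invitrogen pDONR223 backbone, which is listed at about 3 kb without insert. It is a bacterial cloning plasmid rather than an expression vector. It is maintained at high copy number in standard E. coli cloning strains such as DH5alpha under spectinomycin selection. The record gives no feature table, so the origin of replication and the exact recombination sites flanking the insert are not stated. As a product of Gateway cloning into a donor vector, the open reading frame would normally sit between attL sites, ready for LR recombination. M13 forward and reverse primer sites flank the insert for sequence verification.

The payload is the human ZNF751 open reading frame, a 1386 bp insert. This gene is also known as ZFP2, which is its Entrez gene designation, and it encodes a zinc finger transcription factor. The last nucleotide of the stop codon has been removed, so the coding sequence reads through into the downstream recombination site. This lets the ORF be transferred into destination vectors that supply C-terminal tags or fusion partners. No promoter, tag or reporter is recorded for the plasmid, so expression depends on the destination vector chosen.

The clone belongs to the Human TFome Collection, specifically the subset drawn from the ORFeome. That collection is a comprehensive library of human transcription factors assembled for cell fate engineering. The plasmid's typical use is as a source clone for shuttling ZNF751 into expression vectors, either individually or as part of pooled or arrayed transcription factor overexpression screens.
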