Addgene plasmid #88377: pDONR223-ZNF751
Purpose: Donor Vector containing ZNF751 transcription factor, part of the Human TFome Collection
Depositing lab: Marc Vidal. Depositing organization: Dana-Farber Cancer Institute. Publication: A comprehensive library of human transcription factors for cell fate engineering. Ng AHM, Khoshakhlagh P, Rojo Arias JE, Pasquini G, Wang K, Swiersy A, Shipman SL, Appleton E, Kiaee K, Kohman RE, Vernet A, Dysart M, Leeper K, Saylor W, Huang JY, Graveline A, Taipale J, Hill DE, Vidal M, Melero-Martin JM, Busskamp V, Church GM. Nat Biotechnol. 2021 Apr;39(4):510-519. doi: 10.1038/s41587-020-0742-6. Epub 2020 Nov 30. PubMed 33257861.
Backbone
  Vector backbone: pDONR223
  Backbone manufacturer: Invitrogen
  Backbone size w/o insert (bp): 3000
  Vector type: Gateway Donor Vector
Growth in bacteria
  Bacterial resistance: Spectinomycin, 50 μg/mL
  Growth temperature: 37°C
  Growth strain: DH5alpha
  Copy number: High Copy
Gene/Insert
  Gene/Insert name: ZNF751 (alt name: ZFP2)
  Species: H. sapiens (human)
  Insert size (bp): 1386
  Mutation: Last nucleotide of stop codon removed to allow for Gateway C-terminal fusions
  Entrez Gene: ZFP2 (a.k.a. ZNF751, FLJ21628)
  Cloning method: Gateway Cloning
  Sequencing primers: 5′ M13F(-21); 3′ M13R
Terms and licenses: Academic/Nonprofit Terms; Industry Terms: Not Available to Industry
Depositor comments: Represents the ORFeome subset of the TFome
How to cite: pDONR223-ZNF751 was a gift from Marc Vidal (Addgene plasmid # 88377 ; http://n2t.net/addgene:88377 ; RRID:Addgene_88377)
